>Addgene plasmid #214828 | pPBpuro-chGrb2/eDHFR(69K6)-iRFP713 | addgene full sequence | sequence record 433185 | Addgene NGS Result
CTAAATTGTAAGCGTTAATATTTTGTTAAAATTCGCGTTAAATTTTTGTTAAATCAGCTCATTTTTTAAC
CAATAGGCCGAAATCGGCAAAATCCCTTATAAATCAAAAGAATAGACCGAGATAGGGT
[37 nt withheld, positions 129-165]
AAAGAACGTGGACTCCAACGTCAAAGG
[49 nt withheld, positions 193-241]
T
[91 nt withheld, positions 243-333]
G
[124 nt withheld, positions 335-458]
CCCATTCGCCATTCAGGCTGCGCAACTGTTGGGAAGGGCGATCGGTGCGGGCCTCTTCGCTATTACGCCA
GCTGGCGAAAGGGGGATGTGCTGCAAGGCGATTAAGTTGGGTAACGCCAGGGTTTTCCCAGTCACGACGT
TGTAAAACGACGGCCAGTGAGCGCGCGTAATACGACTCACTATAGGGCGAATTGGGGCGCGCCATTCTAG
ATTAACCCTAGAAAGATAGTCTGCGTAAAATTGACGCATGCATTCTTGAAATATTGCTCTCTCTTTCTAA
ATAGCGCGAATCCGTCGCTGTGCATTTAGGACATCTCAGTCGCCGCTTGGAGCTCCCGTGAGGCGTGCTT
GTCAATGCGGTAAGTGTCACTGATTTTGAACTATAACGACCGCGTGAGTCAAAATGACGCATGATTATCT
TTTACGTGACTTTTAAGATTTAACTCATACGATAATTATATTGTTATTTCATGTTCTACTTACGTGATAA
CTTATTATATATATATTTTCTTGTTATAGATATCAACTAGAATGCTAGCATGGGCCCATCTCGACATTGA
TTATTGACTAGTTATTAATAGTAATCAATTACGGGGTCATTAGTTCATAGCCCATATATGGAGTTCCGCG
TTACATAACTTACGGTAAATGGCCCGCCTGGCTGACCGCCCAACGACCCCCGCCCATTGACGTCAATAAT
GACGTATGTTCCCATAGTAACGCCAATAGGGACTTTCCATTGACGTCAATGGGTGGAGTATTTACGGTAA
ACTGCCCACTTGGCAGTACATCAAGTGTATCATATGCCAAGTACGCCCCCTATTGACGTCAATGACGGTA
AATGGCCCGCCTGGCATTATGCCCAGTACATGACCTTATGGGACTTTCCTACTTGGCAGTACATCTACGT
ATTAGTCATCGCTATTACCATGGTCGAGGTGAGCCCCACGTTCTGCTTCACTCTCCCCATCTCCCCCCCC
TCCCCACCCCCAATTTTGTATTTATTTATTTTTTAATTATTTTGTGCAGCGATGGGGGCGGGGGGGGGGG
GGGGGCGCGCCAGGCGGGGCGGGGCGGGGCGAGGGGCGGGGCGGGGCGAGGCGGAGAGGTGCGGCGGCAG
CCAATCAGAGCGGCGCGCTCCGAAAGTTTCCTTTTATGGCGAGGCGGCGGCGGCGGCGGCCCTATAAAAA
GCGAAGCGCGCGGCGGGCGGGAGTCGCTGCGCGCTGCCTTCGCCCCGTGCCCCGCTCCGCCGCCGCCTCG
CGCCGCCCGCCCCGGCTCTGACTGACCGCGTTACTCCCACAGGTGAGCGGGCGGGACGGCCCTTCTCCTC
CGGGCTGTAATTAGCGCTTGGTTTAATGACGGCTTGTTTCTTTTCTGTGGCTGCGTGAAAGCCTTGAGGG
GCTCCGGGAGGGCCCTTTGTGCGGGGGGAGCGGCTCGGGGGGTGCGTGCGTGTGTGTGTGCGTGGGGAGC
GCCGCGTGCGGCTCCGCGCTGCCCGGCGGCTGTGAGCGCTGCGGGCGCGGCGCGGGGCTTTGTGCGCTCC
GCAGTGTGCGCGAGGGGAGCGCGGCCGGGGGCGGTGCCCCGCGGTGCGGGGGGGGCTGCGAGGGGAACAA
AGGCTGCGTGCGGGGTGTGTGCGTGGGGGGGTGAGCAGGGGGTGTGGGCGCGTCGGTCGGGCTGCAACCC
CCCCTGCACCCCCCTCCCCGAGTTGCTGAGCACGGCCCGGCTTCGGGTGCGGGGCTCCGTACGGGGCGTG
GCGCGGGGCTCGCCGTGCCGGGCGGGGGGTGGCGGCAGGTGGGGGTGCCGGGCGGGGCGGGGCCGCCTCG
GGCCGGGGAGGGCTCGGGGGAGGGGCGCGGCGGCCCCCGGAGCGCCGGCGGCTGTCGAGGCGCGGCGAGC
CGCAGCCATTGCCTTTTATGGTAATCGTGCGAGAGGGCGCAGGGACTTCCTTTGTCCCAAATCTGTGCGG
AGCCGAAATCTGGGAGGCGCCGCCGCACCCCCTCTAGCGGGCGCGGGGCGAAGCGGTGCGGCGCCGGCAG
GAAGGAAATGGGCGGGGAGGGCCTTCGTGCGTCGCCGCGCCGCCGTCCCCTTCTCCCTCTCCAGCCTCGG
GGCTGTCCGCGGGGGGACGGCTGCCTTCGGGGGGGACGGGGCAGGGCGGGGTTCGGCTTCTGGCGTGTGA
CCGGCGGCTCTAGAGCCTCTGCTAACCATGTTCATGCCTTCTTCTTTTTCCTACAGCTCCTGGGCAACGT
GCTGGTTATTGTGCTGTCTCATCATTTTGGCAAAGAATTGGGATCCGAATTAACCATGGGCGGGGAGGGC
CTTCGTGCGTCGCCGCGCCGCCGTCCCCTTCTCCCTCTCCAGCCTCGGGGCTGTCCGCGGGGGGACGGCT
GCCTTCGGGGGGGACGGGGCAGGGCGGGGTTCGGCTTCTGGCGTGTGACCGGCGGCTCTAGAGCCTCTGC
TAACCATGTTCATGCCTTCTTCTTTTTCCTACAGCTCCTGGGCAACGTGCTGGTTATTGTGCTGTCTCAT
CATTTTGGCAAAGAATTCATAGTAGCTAGCAGTTGCTCGACCACCATGGAAGCCATCGCCAAATATGACT
TCAAAGCTACTGCTGACGATGAGCTGAGCTTCAAGAGGGGGGACATCCTTAAGGTTTTGAATGAAGAGTG
TGATCAGAACTGGTATAAGGCAGAACTCAATGGGAAAGATGGCTTCATCCCCAAGAATTACATAGAAATG
AAACCACATCCGTGGCGGCCCGGGTACAAGTCTGGGTCCGCAGCCAGTAGCGCCGGAAGTATGATCAGTC
TGATTGCGGCGTTAGCGGTAGATCGCGTTATCGGCATGGAAAACGCCATGCCGTGGAACCTGCCTGCCGA
TCTCGCCTGGTTTAAACGCAACACCTTAAATAAACCCGTGATTATGGGCCGCCATACCTGGGAATCAATC
GGTCGTCCGTTGCCAGGACGCAAAAATATTATCCTCAGCAGTCAACCGGGTACGGACAAAAAAAAGAAAA
AGAAAGATCGCGTAACGTGGGTGAAGTCGGTGGATGAAGCCATCGCGGCGTGTGGTGACGTACCAGAAAT
CATGGTGATTGGCGGCGGTCGCGTTTATGAACAGTTCTTGCCAAAAGCGCAAAAACTGTATCTGACGCAT
ATCGACGCAGAAGTGGAAGGCGACACCCATTTCCCGGATTACGAGCCGGATGACTGGGAATCGGTATTCA
GCGAATTCCACGATGCTGATGCGCAGAACTCTCACAGCTATTGCTTTGAGATTCTGGAGCGGCGGCTCGA
GTCGGGTGGCGGCGGATCTTCAGCTGGTGCTCAGGTGCCACAGCAGCCAACGGAAGTCCAGGCACTCTTT
GACTTTGACCCCCAGGAGGATGGTGAGCTGGGCTTTCGCCGAGGAGACTTCATTCATGTCATGGATAACT
CAGATCCCAATTGGTGGAAAGGGGCCTGCCATGGGCAGACCGGCATGTTTCCCCGCAATTATGTCACCCC
AGTGAACCGGAACGTCGGCGGCCGCTCTGGTGCTGGTAGTGGCGCTGGTTCCGGTATGGCCGAAGGGAGC
GTGGCAAGACAGCCCGATCTGCTGACATGCGACGACGAACCAATCCACATTCCAGGAGCTATCCAGCCTC
ATGGACTGCTGCTGGCTCTGGCCGCTGACATGACTATCGTGGCAGGCTCTGATAACCTGCCAGAGCTGAC
CGGGCTGGCTATCGGAGCACTGATTGGCCGGTCCGCAGCCGACGTGTTCGATTCTGAGACTCACAATAGA
CTGACCATCGCCCTGGCTGAACCTGGGGCTGCAGTGGGAGCCCCAATTACCGTCGGCTTCACAATGCGAA
AGGACGCTGGCTTTATCGGGTCCTGGCACCGCCATGATCAGCTGATTTTTCTGGAGCTGGAACCACCTCA
GAGAGACGTGGCAGAGCCACAGGCTTTCTTTCGGAGAACAAACAGCGCCATCAGGCGCCTGCAGGCCGCT
GAGACTCTGGAATCCGCTTGCGCAGCCGCTGCACAGGAAGTGAGGAAGATCACCGGGTTCGATCGCGTCA
TGATCTACAGATTCGCCTCAGACTTTAGCGGAGAAGTGATCGCAGAAGATCGCTGTGCCGAGGTCGAAAG
TAAACTGGGCCTGCATTACCCAGCCTCAACCGTGCCTGCACAGGCACGACGGCTGTATACAATCAACCCC
GTGCGGATCATTCCCGACATTAATTACAGACCAGTGCCCGTCACACCTGACCTGAACCCAGTGACTGGGA
GGCCCATCGATCTGAGCTTCGCCATTCTGCGCAGCGTGTCCCCTGTCCACCTGGAGTTTATGAGGAATAT
CGGAATGCATGGCACCATGTCTATCAGTATTCTGAGAGGCGAAAGGCTGTGGGGGCTGATCGTGTGCCAC
CATCGGACACCTTACTATGTGGACCTGGACGGCAGGCAGGCTTGTGAACTGGTGGCTCAGGTGCTGGCTT
GGCAGATCGGCGTGATGGAAGAGTAGGGCCGCTCTAGAGTCAACTAACTTAAGCTAGCAACGGTTTCCCT
CTAGCGGGATCAATTCCGCCCCCCCCCCCTAACGTTACTGGCCGAAGCCGCTTGGAATAAGGCCGGTGTG
CGTTTGTCTATATGTTATTTTCCACCATATTGCCGTCTTTTGGCAATGTGAGGGCCCGGAAACCTGGCCC
TGTCTTCTTGACGAGCATTCCTAGGGGTCTTTCCCCTCTCGCCAAAGGAATGCAAGGTCTGTTGAATGTC
GTGAAGGAAGCAGTTCCTCTGGAAGCTTCTTGAAGACAAACAACGTCTGTAGCGACCCTTTGCAGGCAGC
GGAACCCCCCACCTGGCGACAGGTGCCTCTGCGGCCAAAAGCCACGTGTATAAGATACACCTGCAAAGGC
GGCACAACCCCAGTGCCACGTTGTGAGTTGGATAGTTGTGGAAAGAGTCAAATGGCTCTCCTCAAGCGTA
TTCAACAAGGGGCTGAAGGATGCCCAGAAGGTACCCCATTGTATGGGATCTGATCTGGGGCCTCGGTGCA
CATGCTTTACATGTGTTTAGTCGAGGTTAAAAAAACGTCTAGGCCCCCCGAACCACGGGGACGTGGTTTT
CCTTTGAAAAACACGATAATACCATGACCGAGTACAAGCCCACGGTGCGCCTCGCCACCCGCGACGACGT
CCCCAGGGCCGTACGCACCCTCGCCGCCGCGTTCGCCGACTACCCCGCCACGCGCCACACCGTCGATCCG
GACCGCCACATCGAGCGGGTCACCGAGCTGCAAGAACTCTTCCTCACGCGCGTCGGGCTCGACATCGGCA
AGGTGTGGGTCGCGGACGACGGCGCCGCGGTGGCGGTCTGGACCACGCCGGAGAGCGTCGAAGCGGGGGC
GGTGTTCGCCGAGATCGGCCCGCGCATGGCCGAGTTGAGCGGTTCCCGGCTGGCCGCGCAGCAACAGATG
GAAGGCCTCCTGGCGCCGCACCGGCCCAAGGAGCCCGCGTGGTTCCTGGCCACCGTCGGCGTCTCGCCCG
ACCACCAGGGCAAGGGTCTGGGCAGCGCCGTCGTGCTCCCCGGAGTGGAGGCGGCCGAGCGCGCCGGGGT
GCCCGCCTTCCTGGAGACCTCCGCGCCCCGCAACCTCCCCTTCTACGAGCGGCTCGGCTTCACCGTCACC
GCCGACGTCGAGGTGCCCGAAGGACCGCGCACCTGGTGCATGACCCGCAAGCCCGGTGCCTGATCGATGA
TCTAGAGCTCGCTGATCAGCCTCGACTGTGCCTTCTAGTTGCCAGCCATCTGTTGTTTGCCCCTCCCCCG
TGCCTTCCTTGACCCTGGAAGGTGCCACTCCCACTGTCCTTTCCTAATAAAATGAGGAAATTGCATCGCA
TTGTCTGAGTAGGTGTCATTCTATTCTGGGGGGTGGGGTGGGGCAGGACAGCAAGGGGGAGGATTGGGAA
GACAATAGCAGGCATGCTGGGGATGCGGTGGGCTCTATGGCTTCTGAGGCGGAAAGAACCTGCAGCCCAA
GCTTGGCGTAATCATGGTCATAGCTGTTTCCTGTGTGAAATTGTTATCCGCTCACAATTCCACACAACAT
ACGAGCCGGAAGCATAAAGTGTAAAGCCTGGGGTGCCTAATGAGTGAGCTAACTCACATTAATTGCGTTG
CGCTCACTGCCCGCTTTCCAGTCGGGAAACCTGTCGTGCCAGCGGATCTTAAAAGTTTTGTTACTTTATA
GAAGAAATTTTGAGTTTTTGTTTTTTTTTAATAAATAAATAAACATAAATAAATTGTTTGTTGAATTTAT
TATTAGTATGTAAGTGTAAATATAATAAAACTTAATATCTATTCAAATTAATAAATAAACCTCGATATAC
AGACCGATAAAACACATGCGTCAATTTTACGCATGATTATCTTTAACGTACGTCACAATATGATTATCTT
TCTAGGGTTAATCTAGTATACGCGTTTAATTAATCCAGCTTTTGTTCCCTTTAGTGAGGGTTAATTGCGC
GCTTGGCGTAATCATGGTCATAGCTGTTTCCTGTGTGAAATTGTTATCCGCTCACAATTCCACACAACAT
ACGAGCCGGAAGCATAAAGTGTAAAGCCTGGGGTGCCTAATGAGTGAGCTAACTCACATTAATTGCGTTG
CGCTCACTGCCCGCTTTCCAGTCGGGAAACCTGTCGTGCCAGCTGCATTAATGAATCGGCCAACGCGCGG
GGAGAGGCGGTTTGCGTATTGGGCGCTCTTCCGCTTCCTCGCTCACTGACTCGCTGCGCTCGGTCGTTCG
GCTGCGGCGAGCGGTATCAGCTCACTCAAAGGCGGTAATACGGTTATCCACAGAATCAGGGGATAACGCA
GGAAAGAACATGTGAGCAAAAGGCCAGCAAAAGGCCAGGAACCGTAAAAAGGCCGCGTTGCTGGCGTTTT
TCCATAGGCTCCGCCCCCCTGACGAGCATCACAAAAATCGACGCTCAAGTCAGAGGTGGCGAAACCCGAC
AGGACTATAAAGATACCAGGCGTTTCCCCCTGGAAGCTCCCTCGTGCGCTCTCCTGTTCCGACCCTGCCG
CTTACCGGATACCTGTCCGCCTTTCTCCCTTCGGGAAGCGTGGCGCTTTCTCATAGCTCACGCTGTAGGT
ATCTCAGTTCGGTGTAGGTCGTTCGCTCCAAGCTGGGCTGTGTGCACGAACCCCCCGTTCAGCCCGACCG
CTGCGCCTTATCCGGTAACTATCGTCTTGAGTCCAACCCGGTAAGACACGACTTATCGCCACTGGCAGCA
GCCACTGGTAACAGGATTAGCAGAGCGAGGTATGTAGGCGGTGCTACAGAGTTCTTGAAGTGGTGGCCTA
ACTACGGCTACACTAGAAGAACAGTATTTGGTATCTGCGCTCTGCTGAAGCCAGTTACCTTCGGAAAAAG
AGTTGGTAGCTCTTGATCCGGCAAACAAACCACCGCTGGTAGCGGTGGTTTTTTTGTTTGCAAGCAGCAG
ATTACGCGCAGAAAAAAAGGATCTCAAGAAGATCCTTTGATCTTTTCTACGGGGTCTGACGCTCAGTGGA
ACGAAAACTCACGTTAAGGGATTTTGGTCATGAGATTATCAAAAAGGATCTTCACCTAGATCCTTTTAAA
TTAAAAATGAAGTTTTAAATCAATCTAAAGTATATATGAGTAAACTTGGTCTGACAGTTACCAATGCTTA
ATCAGTGAGGCACCTATCTCAGCGATCTGTCTATTTCGTTCATCCATAGTTGCCTGACTCCCCGTCGTGT
AGATAACTACGATACGGGAGGGCTTACCATCTGGCCCCAGTGCTGCAATGATACCGCGAGACCCACGCTC
ACCGGCTCCAGATTTATCAGCAATAAACCAGCCAGCCGGAAGGGCCGAGCGCAGAAGTGGTCCTGCAACT
TTATCCGCCTCCATCCAGTCTATTAATTGTTGCCGGGAAGCTAGAGTAAGTAGTTCGCCAGTTAATAGTT
TGCGCAACGTTGTTGCCATTGCTACAGGCATCGTGGTGTCACGCTCGTCGTTTGGTATGGCTTCATTCAG
CTCCGGTTCCCAACGATCAAGGCGAGTTACATGATCCCCCATGTTGTGCAAAAAAGCGGTTAGCTCCTTC
GGTCCTCCGATCGTTGTCAGAAGTAAGTTGGCCGCAGTGTTATCACTCATGGTTATGGCAGCACTGCATA
ATTCTCTTACTGTCATGCCATCCGTAAGATGCTTTTCTGTGACTGGTGAGTACTCAACCAAGTCATTCTG
AGAATAGTGTATGCGGCGACCGAGTTGCTCTTGCCCGGCGTCAATACGGGATAATACCGCGCCACATAGC
AGAACTTTAAAAGTGCTCATCATTGGAAAACGTTCTTCGGGGCGAAAACTCTCAAGGATCTTACCGCTGT
TGAGATCCAGTTCGATGTAACCCACTCGTGCACCCAACTGATCTTCAGCATCTTTTACTTTCACCAGCGT
TTCTGGGTGAGCAAAAACAGGAAGGCAAAATGCCGCAAAAAAGGGAATAAGGGCGACACGGAAATGTTGA
ATACTCATACTCTTCCTTTTTCAATATTATTGAAGCATTTATCAGGGTTATTGTCTCATGAGCGGATACA
TATTTGAATGTATTTAGAAAAATAAACAAATAGGGGTTCCGCGCACATTTCCCCGAAAAGTGCCAC
Features (pLannotate 1.2.2; 27 found; start..end, strand, type, name):
     30..458     -  rep_origin     f1 ori (sequence partly withheld): f1 bacteriophage origin of replication; arrow indicates direction of (+) strand synthesis
    463..618     -  CDS            lacZα (fragment): LacZα fragment of β-galactosidase; lacZ fragment
    626..644     +  promoter       T7 promoter: promoter for bacteriophage T7 RNA polymerase
   1011..1390    +  enhancer       CMV enhancer: human cytomegalovirus immediate early enhancer
   1392..1667    +  promoter       chicken β-actin promoter: No description available
   1668..2684    +  intron         chimeric intron: chimera between introns from chicken β-actin and rabbit β-globin
   2754..2942    +  intron         chimeric intron (fragment): chimera between introns from chicken β-actin and rabbit β-globin
   3024..3212    +  CDS            GRAPL (fragment): GRAPL_HUMAN - Experimental evidence at protein level: Swiss-Prot protein existence level 1. From Homo sapiens (Human).
   3249..3743    +  CDS            ecDHFR: E. coli dihydrofolate reductase; folA
   3795..3959    +  CDS            drk (fragment): GRAP_DROME - Also known as E(sev)2B From Drosophila melanogaster (Fruit fly).
   4014..4961    +  CDS            iRFP713: iRFP713 is a basic (constitutively fluorescent) near ir fluorescent protein published in 2011, derived from Rhodopseudomonas palustris. It has low acid sensitivity. It requires the cofactor biliverdin for fluorescence.
   5028..5589    +  misc_feature   IRES: internal ribosome entry site (IRES) of the encephalomyocarditis virus (EMCV)
   5592..6191    +  CDS            PuroR: puromycin N-acetyltransferase; pac from Streptomyces alboniger; confers resistance to puromycin
   6224..6448    +  polyA_signal   bGH poly(A) signal: bovine growth hormone polyadenylation signal
   6452..6468    +  promoter       SV40 promoter (fragment): SV40 enhancer and early promoter
   6519..6535    -  protein_bind   lac operator: The lac repressor binds to the lac operator to inhibit transcription in E. coli. This inhibition can be relieved by adding lactose or isopropyl-β-D-thiogalactopyranoside (IPTG). lac repressor encoded by lacI
   6543..6573    -  promoter       lac promoter: promoter for the E. coli lac operon
   6588..6609    -  protein_bind   CAP binding site: CAP binding activates transcription in the presence of cAMP. E. coli catabolite activator protein
   6622..6661    -  CDS            lacI (fragment): lac repressor; lacI; The lac repressor binds to the lac operator to inhibit transcription in E. coli. This inhibition can be relieved by adding lactose or isopropyl-β-D-thiogalactopyranoside (IPTG).
   6946..6964    -  promoter       T3 promoter: promoter for bacteriophage T3 RNA polymerase
   7009..7025    -  protein_bind   lac operator: The lac repressor binds to the lac operator to inhibit transcription in E. coli. This inhibition can be relieved by adding lactose or isopropyl-β-D-thiogalactopyranoside (IPTG). lac repressor encoded by lacI
   7033..7063    -  promoter       lac promoter: promoter for the E. coli lac operon
   7078..7099    -  protein_bind   CAP binding site: CAP binding activates transcription in the presence of cAMP. E. coli catabolite activator protein
   7112..7204    -  CDS            lacI (fragment): lac repressor; lacI; The lac repressor binds to the lac operator to inhibit transcription in E. coli. This inhibition can be relieved by adding lactose or isopropyl-β-D-thiogalactopyranoside (IPTG).
   7387..7975    -  rep_origin     ori: high-copy-number ColE1/pMB1/pBR322/pUC origin of replication
   8146..9006    -  CDS            AmpR: β-lactamase; bla; confers resistance to ampicillin, carbenicillin, and related antibiotics
   9007..9111    -  promoter       AmpR promoter: bla
