[The description below was written by a language model from this plasmid's Addgene catalogue record and pLannotate feature annotations shown in this document.]
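Description:
pPBpuro-chGrb2/eDHFR(69K6)-iRFP713 is a mammalian expression plasmid of about 9.1 kb built on a pPB backbone. The name suggests a piggyBac transposon vector intended for stable genomic integration, although the automated feature table does not annotate transposon terminal repeats, so this cannot be confirmed from the annotations. It is propagated in E. coli through a high-copy ColE1/pUC-type origin with ampicillin resistance (β-lactamase under its own promoter). It also carries an f1 origin and cloning-vector remnants: lacZα and lacI fragments, lac promoter/operator elements, and T7 and T3 promoters.

The expression cassette is driven by the CAG promoter, annotated as the CMV enhancer, chicken β-actin promoter and chimeric β-actin/β-globin intron. The insert encodes a chimeric adaptor in which residues 1–59 and 152–216 of human Grb2 flank an engineered E. coli dihydrofolate reductase, eDHFR(69K6). The near-infrared, biliverdin-dependent fluorescent protein iRFP713 is fused to the C terminus. The annotation tool labels the two Grb2 segments as fragments of the related proteins GRAPL and Drosophila drk, which are homology hits rather than the actual source. These segments appear to correspond to the N- and C-terminal regions of Grb2, with eDHFR replacing the central portion. Downstream, an EMCV IRES links a puromycin N-acetyltransferase gene to the same transcript, which ends at a bGH polyadenylation signal, so puromycin selection enriches for cells expressing the chimera.

The insert derives in part from an earlier pCAGGS version of the same chimera. The record states only that the plasmid encodes this fusion. The associated publication concerns Ras–Rab5–Rac1 signalling in collective cell migration, and iRFP713 allows the protein to be visualised in cells.
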