Addgene plasmid #214828: pPBpuro-chGrb2/eDHFR(69K6)-iRFP713
Purpose: Encoding Grb2-eDHFR(69K6) chimera fused to iRFP713
Depositing lab: Michiyuki Matsuda. Depositing organization: Kyoto University, Graduate School of Biostudies. Publication: Front-biased activation of Ras-Rab5-Rac1 loop coordinates collective cell migration. Jikko Y, Deguchi E, Matsuda K, Hino N, Tsukiji S, Matsuda M, Terai K. J Cell Sci. 2025 Jul 16:jcs.263779. doi: 10.1242/jcs.263779. PubMed 40667649.
Backbone
  Vector backbone: pPB
  Backbone size w/o insert (bp): 6915
  Total vector size (bp): 9126
  Vector type: Mammalian Expression
  Selectable markers: Puromycin
Growth in bacteria
  Bacterial resistance: Ampicillin, 100 μg/mL
  Growth temperature: 37°C
  Growth strain: NEB Stable
  Copy number: Unknown
Gene/Insert
  Gene/Insert name: Grb2(1-59)-eDHFR(69K6)-Grb2(152-216)-iRFP713
  Species: H. sapiens (human)
  Insert size (bp): 2211
  Promoter: CAG promoter
  Tag / fusion protein: iRFP713 (C terminal on insert)
  Cloning method: Ligation Independent Cloning
  Sequencing primers: 5′ none; 3′ none
Resource information
  A portion of this plasmid was derived from a plasmid made by: Dr. Shinya Tsukiji (Addgene plasmid # 178854: pCAGGS-chGrb2/eDHFR(69K6)-iRFP713
Terms and licenses: Academic/Nonprofit Terms; Industry Terms: Not Available to Industry
How to cite: pPBpuro-chGrb2/eDHFR(69K6)-iRFP713 was a gift from Michiyuki Matsuda (Addgene plasmid # 214828 ; http://n2t.net/addgene:214828 ; RRID:Addgene_214828)
